>Addgene plasmid #147028 | pAc5.1B-EGFP-DmBruno_N | depositor full sequence | sequence record 289475 | Full Sequence
CTTCAAGGAATTAATTCTATATTCTAAAAACACAAATGATACTTCTAAAAAAAATCATGAATGGCATCAA
CTCTGAATCAAATCTTTGCAGATGCACCTACTTCTCATTTCCACTGTCACATCATTTTTCCAGATCTCGC
TGCCTGTTATGTGGCCCACAAACCAAGACACGTTTTATGGCCATTAAAGCTGGCTGATCGTCGCCAAACA
CCAAATACATATCAATATGTACATTCGAGAAAGAAGCGATCAAAGAAGCGTCTTCGGGCGAGTAGGAGAA
TGCGGAGGAGAAGGAGAACGAGCTGATCTAGTATCTCTCCACAATCCAATGCCAACTGACCAACTGGCCA
TATTCGGAGCAATTTGAAGCCAATTTCCATCGCCTGGCGATCGCTCCATTCTTGGCTATATGTTTTTCAC
CGTTCCCGGGGCCATTTTCAAAGACTCGTCGGTAAGATAAGATTGTGTCACTCGCTGTCTCTCTTCATTT
GTCGAAGAATGCTGAGGAATTTCGCGATGACGTCGGCGAGTATTTTGAAGAATGAGAATAATTTGTATTT
ATACGAAAATCAGTTAGTGGAATTTTCTACAAAAACATGTTATCTATAGATAATTTTGTTGCAAAATATG
TTGACTATGACAAAGATTGTATGTATATACCTTTAATGTATTCTCATTTTCTTATGTATTTATAATGGCA
ATGATGATACTGATGATATTTTAAGATGATGCCAGACCACAGGCTGATTTCTGCGTCTTTTGCCGAACGC
AGTGCATGTGCGGTTGTTGTTTTTTGGAATAGTTTCAATTTTCGGACTGTCCGCTTTGATTTCAGTTTCT
TGGCTTATTCAAAAAGCAAAGTAAAGCCAAAAAAGCGAGATGGCAATACCAAATGCGGCAAAACGGTAGT
GGAAGGAAAGGGGTGCGGGGCAGCGGAAGGAAGGGTGGGGCGGGGCGTGGCGGGGTCTGTGGCTGGGCGC
GACGTCACCGACGTTGGAGCCACTCCTTTGACCATGTGTGCGTGTGTGTATTATTCGTGTCTCGCCACTC
GCCGGTTGTTTTTTTCTTTTTATCTCGCTCTCTCTAGCGCCATCTCGTACGCATGCTCAACGCACCGCAT
GTTGCCGTGTCCTTTATGCGTCATTTTGGCTCGAAATAGGCAATTATTTAAACAAAGATTAGTCAACGAA
AACGCTAAAATAAATAAGTCTACAATATGGTTACTTATTGCCATGTGTGTGCAGCCAACGATAGCAACAA
AAGCAACAACACAGTGGCTTTCCCTCTTTCACTTTTTGTTTGCAAGCGCGTGCGAGCAAGACGGCACGAC
CGGCAAACGCAATTACGCTGACAAAGAGCAGACGAAGTTTTGGCCGAAAAACATCAAGGCGCCTGATACG
AATGCATTTGCAATAACAATTGCGATATTTAATATTGTTTATGAAGCTGTTTGACTTCAAAACACACAAA
AAAAAAAATAAAACAAATTATTTGAAAGAGAATTAGGAATCGGACAGCTTATCGTTACGGGCTAACAGCA
CACCGAGACGAAATAGCTTACCTGACGTCACAGCCTCTGGAAGAACTGCCGCCAAGCAGAGAGAGAGAGA
AAAAGAGGGAGAGCAGCTTAGACCGCATGTGCTTGTGTGTGAGGCGTCTCTCTCTTCGTCTCCTGTTTGC
GCAAACGCATAGACTGCACTGAGAAAATCGATTACCTATTTTTTATGAATGAATATTTGCACTATTACTA
TTCAAAACTATTAAGATAGCAATCACATTCAATAGCCAAATACTATACCACCTGAGCGATGCAACGAAAT
GATCAATTTGAGCAAAAATGCTGCATATTTAGGACGGCATCATTATAGAAATGCTTCTTGCTGTGTACTT
TTCTCTCGTCTGGCAGCTGTTTCGCCGTTATTGTTAAAACCGGCTTAAGTTAGGTGTGTTTTCTACGACT
AGTGATGCCCCTACTAGAAGATGTGTGTTGCACAAATGTCCCTGAATAACCAATTTGAAGTGCAGATAGC
AGTAAACGTAAGCTAATATGAATATTATTTAACTGTAATGTTTTAATATCGCTGGACATTACTAATAAAC
CCACTATAAACACATGTACATATGTATGTTTTGGCATACAATGAGTAGTTGGGGAAAAAATGTGTAAAAG
CACCGTGACCATCACAGCATAAAGATAACCAGCTGAAGTATCGAATATGAGTAACCCCCAAATTGAATCA
CATGCCGCAACTGATAGGACCCATGGAAGTACACTCTTCATGGCGATATACAAGACACACACAAGCACGA
ACACCCAGTTGCGGAGGAAATTCTCCGTAAATGAAAACCCAATCGGCGAACAATTCATACCCATATATGG
TAAAAGTTTTGAACGCGACTTGAGAGCGGAGAGCATTGCGGCTGATAAGGTTTTAGCGCTAAGCGGGCTT
TATAAAACGGGCTGCGGGACCAGTTTTCATATCACTACCGTTTGAGTTCTTGTGCTGTGTGGATACTCCT
CCCGACACAAAGCCGCTCCATCAGCCAGCAGTCGTCTAATCCAGAGACCCCGGATCGGGGTACCAACATG
GTGAGCAAGGGCGAGGAGCTGTTCACCGGGGTGGTGCCCATCCTGGTCGAGCTGGACGGCGACGTAAACG
GCCACAAGTTCAGCGTGTCCGGCGAGGGCGAGGGCGATGCCACCTACGGCAAGCTGACCCTGAAGTTCAT
CTGCACCACCGGCAAGCTGCCCGTGCCCTGGCCCACCCTCGTGACCACCCTGACCTACGGCGTGCAGTGC
TTCAGCCGCTACCCCGACCACATGAAGCAGCACGACTTCTTCAAGTCCGCCATGCCCGAAGGCTACGTCC
AGGAGCGCACCATCTTCTTCAAGGACGACGGCAACTACAAGACCCGCGCCGAGGTGAAGTTCGAGGGCGA
CACCCTGGTGAACCGCATCGAGCTGAAGGGCATCGACTTCAAGGAGGACGGCAACATCCTGGGGCACAAG
CTGGAGTACAACTACAACAGCCACAACGTCTATATCATGGCCGACAAGCAGAAGAACGGCATCAAGGTGA
ACTTCAAGATCCGCCACAACATCGAGGACGGCAGCGTGCAGCTCGCCGACCACTACCAGCAGAACACCCC
CATCGGCGACGGCCCCGTGCTGCTGCCCGACAACCACTACCTGAGCACCCAGTCCGCCCTGAGCAAAGAC
CCCAACGAGAAGCGCGATCACATGGTCCTGCTGGAGTTCGTGACCGCCGCCGGGATCACTCTCGGCATGG
ACGAGCTGTACAAGCCAAGCTTGAATTCCATGTTCACCAGCCGCGCTTCGTTTTTGGCCAATCGCCGCAT
GATTTTCGATTTCTCCGAGAAGAACAACGATATCTACTTGGATGCTTTTGGTATGAGTGATAAGAGCAGC
AGTGCAACGAACAGCCTGCCGAATAGTCCCATACACAGCAACAACAATAATCCATCGCTGCTGAACAACA
ACAACAATAACAGCAACGGCACCAGCAGCAACAACAGCTTAAACGTTGGCAACAACAACAGCAATCCGAG
CTTGGGCGGCACGAACAGCAACGCACTGGTTTCCGTAGGCAGCAACGGTATAATGTCCGCCGCCGGTTTG
GTCAACAACAATAACAATCCGTGCAGCGCCAACCGCAATGTGGTCGCCATGGTCGACGATGACGCCTGCT
TCCGTCTGGATACGGACGCCACGGTGACGTACGGCGAGAAGGAACCGGATCCGGACAACATCAAGATGTT
CGTCGGCCAGGTGCCCAAGTCGATGGACGAGTCGCAGCTGCGCGAGATGTTCGAGGAGTACGGCGCCGTG
CACTCGATCAACGTTCTGCGGGACAAGGCTACCGGAATTAGCAAGGGTTGCTGCTTTGTGACATTTTATA
CGAGACGCGCCGCCCTGAAAGCCCAGGATGCTTTGCATAATGTTAAGACGCTAAATGGGATGTACCATCC
CATTCAAATGAAGCCCGCCGATAGCGAGAATCGCAATGAACGCAAACTCTTTGTGGGTATGCTAAACAAG
AAGCTGAACGAGAACGACGTTCGCAAGCTATTTGAAGTCCACGGAGCCATCGAGGAGTGCACCGTCCTTC
GGGACCAAAACGGACAGAGCAAGGGTTGTGCCTTCGTCACATTCGCCACCAAGCACGCTGCCATTTCGGC
CATTAAAGTGACCCTGAGCCAGAACAAGATCATGGAGGGCTGCACATCGCCGCTGGTCGTCAAGTTCGCC
GATACGCAAAAAGAGAAGGAGCAGAAGAAGATTCAGCAAATTCAGGCCAATCTCTGGAACCTGGCCAGCA
ACATCAACATACCTCTGGGCCAAACGGCCACCAGCGTGACCACGCCCATCCTGCCCAATCCGCCGCAGCA
GCCTTCGCCGGTTCTCGGCGCAGATGCCATTACCCCGGCCTCCATTCAACTGCTGCAGCAGCTGCAGGCG
GTGGGACTGCAGCACCAGTTGTTGCAAGCCCTCACAGGACTGGGAGCCCAGCAGAGCAGCTCGGCGACGG
ACACCAGCGCTGTGGCGGCCGCAGGACTTTTGACCCCGATGACCGTCCAGAATCTAGCGGCCATTGCGGC
CATGACGCAGCCGAGTCTCTCGAATGCCGCCGCGGCAGCCGCCCGTGCCACATCGCCTGGAAGCGCCCAA
CTGACCAACACGGCTGCGCTGCTCTGGTCCGATCCGAATCCAATGGCATCGGCATATATGTCAACAGCCG
CCGGTCTGCCGCAATTCGGGAGCGCCAGTGCATTGTCCACTTCGCCGCTGGCCAGCGTTGCCCTCAGCGC
CGCAGCCGCCGCCGCAGCGGGAAAGCAGATTGAAGGACCCGAGGGCTGCAACCTTTTCATCTACCATCTG
CCGCAGGAGTTCACCGATACGGATCTGGCCTCCACGTTCCTGCCCTTCGGCAATGTGATCTCGGCCAAGG
TGTTCATCGACAAACAGACGAGCCTGTCGAAGTGCTTCGGGTTTGTCTCCTTCGACAATCCGGACTCGGC
CCAGGTGGCCATAAAGGCGATGAACGGCTTCCAGGTGGGCACCAAGCGTCTCAAGGTGCAGCTGAAGAAG
CCCAAGGACTCGAAGCCCTACTAGTAACTCGAGTCTAGAGGGCCCGCGGTTCGAAGGTAAGCCTATCCCT
AACCCTCTCCTCGGTCTCGATTCTACGCGTACCGGTCATCATCACCATCACCATTGAGTTTAAACCCGCT
GATCAGCCTCGACTGTGCCTTCTAAGGCCTGAGCTCGCTGATCAGCCTCGATCGAGGATCCAGACATGAT
AAGATACATTGATGAGTTTGGACAAACCACAACTAGAATGCAGTGAAAAAAATGCTTTATTTGTGAAATT
TGTGATGCTATTGCTTTATTTGTAACCATTATAAGCTGCAATAAACAAGTTAACAACAACAATTGCATTC
ATTTTATGTTTCAGGTTCAGGGGGAGGTGTGGGAGGTTTTTTAAAGCAAGTAAAACCTCTACAAATGTGG
TATGGCTGATTATGATCAGTCGACCGATGCCCTTGAGAGCCTTCAACCCAGTCAGCTCCTTCCGGTGGGC
GCGGGGCATGACTATCGTCGCCGCACTTATGACTGTCTTCTTTATCATGCAACTCGTAGGACAGGTGCCG
GCAGCGCTCTGGGTCATTTTCGGCGAGGACCGCTTTCGCTGGAGCGCGACGATGATCGGCCTGTCGCTTG
CGGTATTCGGAATCTTGCACGCCCTCGCTCAAGCCTTCGTCACTGGTCCCGCCACCAAACGTTTCGGCGA
GAAGCAGGCCATTATCGCCGGCATGGCGGCCGACGCGCTGGGCTACGTCTTGCTGGCGTTCGCGACGCGA
GGCTGGATGGCCTTCCCCATTATGATTCTTCTCGCTTCCGGCGGCATCGGGATGCCCGCGTTGCAGGCCA
TGCTGTCCAGGCAGGTAGATGACGACCATCAGGGACAGCTTCAAGGATCGCTCGCGGCTCTTACCAGCCA
GCAAAAGGCCAGGAACCGTAAAAAGGCCGCGTTGCTGGCGTTTTTCCATAGGCTCCGCCCCCCTGACGAG
CATCACAAAAATCGACGCTCAAGTCAGAGGTGGCGAAACCCGACAGGACTATAAAGATACCAGGCGTTTC
CCCCTGGAAGCTCCCTCGTGCGCTCTCCTGTTCCGACCCTGCCGCTTACCGGATACCTGTCCGCCTTTCT
CCCTTCGGGAAGCGTGGCGCTTTCTCAATGCTCACGCTGTAGGTATCTCAGTTCGGTGTAGGTCGTTCGC
TCCAAGCTGGGCTGTGTGCACGAACCCCCCGTTCAGCCCGACCGCTGCGCCTTATCCGGTAACTATCGTC
TTGAGTCCAACCCGGTAAGACACGACTTATCGCCACTGGCAGCAGCCACTGGTAACAGGATTAGCAGAGC
GAGGTATGTAGGCGGTGCTACAGAGTTCTTGAAGTGGTGGCCTAACTACGGCTACACTAGAAGGACAGTA
TTTGGTATCTGCGCTCTGCTGAAGCCAGTTACCTTCGGAAAAAGAGTTGGTAGCTCTTGATCCGGCAAAC
AAACCACCGCTGGTAGCGGTGGTTTTTTTGTTTGCAAGCAGCAGATTACGCGCAGAAAAAAAGGATCTCA
AGAAGATCCTTTGATCTTTTCTACGGGGTCTGACGCTCAGTGGAACGAAAACTCACGTTAAGGGATTTTG
GTCATGAGATTATCAAAAAGGATCTTCACCTAGATCCTTTTAAATTAAAAATGAAGTTTTAAATCAATCT
AAAGTATATATGAGTAAACTTGGTCTGACAGTTACCAATGCTTAATCAGTGAGGCACCTATCTCAGCGAT
CTGTCTATTTCGTTCATCCATAGTTGCCTGACTCCCCGTCGTGTAGATAACTACGATACGGGAGGGCTTA
CCATCTGGCCCCAGTGCTGCAATGATACCGCGAGACCCACGCTCACCGGCTCCAGATTTATCAGCAATAA
ACCAGCCAGCCGGAAGGGCCGAGCGCAGAAGTGGTCCTGCAACTTTATCCGCCTCCATCCAGTCTATTAA
TTGTTGCCGGGAAGCTAGAGTAAGTAGTTCGCCAGTTAATAGTTTGCGCAACGTTGTTGCCATTGCTGCA
GGCATCGTGGTGTCACGCTCGTCGTTTGGTATGGCTTCATTCAGCTCCGGTTCCCAACGATCAAGGCGAG
TTACATGATCCCCCATGTTGTGCAAAAAAGCGGTTAGCTCCTTCGGTCCTCCGATCGTTGTCAGAAGTAA
GTTGGCCGCAGTGTTATCACTCATGGTTATGGCAGCACTGCATAATTCTCTTACTGTCATGCCATCCGTA
AGATGCTTTTCTGTGACTGGTGAGTACTCAACCAAGTCATTCTGAGAATAGTGTATGCGGCGACCGAGTT
GCTCTTGCCCGGCGTCAACACGGGATAATACCGCGCCACATAGCAGAACTTTAAAAGTGCTCATCATTGG
AAAACGTTCTTCGGGGCGAAAACTCTCAAGGATCTTACCGCTGTTGAGATCCAGTTCGATGTAACCCACT
CGTGCACCCAACTGATCTTCAGCATCTTTTACTTTCACCAGCGTTTCTGGGTGAGCAAAAACAGGAAGGC
AAAATGCCGCAAAAAAGGGAATAAGGGCGACACGGAAATGTTGAATACTCATACTCTTCCTTTTTCAATA
TTATTGAAGCATTTATCAGGGTTATTGTCTCATGAGCGGATACATATTTGAATGTATTTAGAAAAATAAA
CAAATAGGGGTTCCGCGCACATTTCCCCGAAAAGTGCCACCTGACGTCTAAGAAACCATTATTATCATGA
CATTAACCTATAAAAATAGGCGTATCACGAGGCCCTTTCGT
Features (pLannotate 1.2.2; 10 found; start..end, strand, type, name):
     56..2568    +  promoter       Ac5 promoter: Drosophila melanogaster actin 5C promoter
   2588..3304    +  CDS            EGFP: EGFP is a basic (constitutively fluorescent) green fluorescent protein published in 1996, derived from Aequorea victoria. It is reported to be a rapidly-maturing weak dimer with moderate acid sensitivity.
   3752..5131    +  CDS            CELF1 (fragment): CELF1_CHICK - Also known as BRUL, CUGBP1. Experimental evidence at protein level: Swiss-Prot protein existence level 1. RNA-binding protein that may be involved in pre-mRNA alternative splicing, mRNA translation activation and stability. From Gallus gallus (Chicken).
   5166..5207    +  CDS            V5 tag: epitope tag from simian virus 5
   5307..5441    -  polyA_signal   SV40 poly(A) signal: SV40 polyadenylation signal
   5464..5548    -  CDS            large T antigen (fragment): large T antigen from SV40 (simian virus 40)
   5549..6019    +  CDS            TcR (fragment): tetracycline efflux protein; tet; confers resistance to tetracycline
   6063..6651    -  rep_origin     ori: high-copy-number ColE1/pMB1/pBR322/pUC origin of replication
   6822..7682    -  CDS            AmpR: β-lactamase; bla; confers resistance to ampicillin, carbenicillin, and related antibiotics
   7683..7787    -  promoter       AmpR promoter: bla
