[The description below was written by a language model from this plasmid's Addgene catalogue record and pLannotate feature annotations shown in this document.]
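Description:
pAc5.1B-EGFP-DmBruno_N is an insect-cell expression plasmid of about 7.9 kb that drives production of Drosophila melanogaster Bruno (the product of the arrest/aret gene, CG31762) fused to EGFP. The catalogue lists the backbone as unknown, but the name and the annotated parts fit a pAc5.1-type vector. A roughly 2.5 kb Drosophila actin 5C promoter provides strong constitutive transcription in fly cell lines, and an SV40 polyadenylation signal lies downstream of the insert. In bacteria the plasmid is maintained through a ColE1/pUC-family origin and selected with ampicillin via the β-lactamase gene and its own promoter. The record describes it as low copy, although the origin annotation is of the high-copy type. Short fragments annotated as SV40 large T antigen and a tetracycline resistance gene appear to be nonfunctional backbone remnants.

The EGFP coding sequence sits immediately after the promoter and upstream of the Bruno open reading frame, so the fluorescent tag is N-terminal to the protein, which probably accounts for the "_N" in the name. The automated annotation labels part of the insert as a fragment of chicken CELF1. This reflects homology, since Bruno is a CELF/Bruno-like RNA-binding protein, and does not indicate an avian sequence. A V5 epitope from the vector follows the insert, but the record does not say whether it is translated in frame or blocked by a stop codon. The depositor notes three amino-acid differences from the NCBI reference (S88T, H203R and A449R).

The associated study concerns how CUP controls deadenylation and decapping of mRNA targets. The plasmid is therefore suited to expressing GFP-tagged Bruno in cultured Drosophila cells for localisation, co-immunoprecipitation or interaction assays. The depositor sequence may be theoretical and not fully verified.
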