Addgene plasmid #147028: pAc5.1B-EGFP-DmBruno_N
Purpose: Insect Expression of DmBruno
Depositing lab: Elisa Izaurralde. Depositing organization: Max Planck Institute for Developmental Biology. Publication: CUP promotes deadenylation and inhibits decapping of mRNA targets. Igreja C, Izaurralde E. Genes Dev. 2011 Sep 15;25(18):1955-67. doi: 10.1101/gad.17136311. PubMed 21937713.
Backbone
  Vector backbone: Unknown
  Vector type: Insect Expression
Growth in bacteria
  Bacterial resistance: Ampicillin, 100 μg/mL
  Growth temperature: 37°C
  Growth strain: DH5alpha
  Copy number: Low Copy
Gene/Insert
  Gene/Insert name: DmBruno (alt names: aret, arrest; bruno, bru CG31762)
  Species: D. melanogaster (fly)
  Mutation: three non silent mutations S88T, H203R and A449R compared to the sequence given by NCBI: NM_165004.2
  Entrez Gene: aret (a.k.a. Dmel_CG31762, ARET, Aret, BcDNA:GM15173, Bru, Bruno, CG31762, CG6319, Dm Bru, Dmel\CG31762, NEST:bs01g04, NEST:bs34h11, aret/bruno1, arrest/Bruno, bru, bruno, ms(2)01284)
  Cloning method: Unknown
Terms and licenses: Academic/Nonprofit Terms; Industry Terms: Not Available to Industry
Depositor comments: Plasmids from this collection were made available to the research community and donated after the lab closed. Please note that the sequence provided by the depositing laboratory may be theoretical/predicted or based on Sanger sequencing results. There may be discrepancies between sequencing results obtained by Addgene and the depositor sequence. If an Addgene verified sequence is not available, please contact before placing your order to request that our lab fully sequence the plasmid.
How to cite: pAc5.1B-EGFP-DmBruno_N was a gift from Elisa Izaurralde (Addgene plasmid # 147028 ; http://n2t.net/addgene:147028 ; RRID:Addgene_147028)
